>Addgene plasmid #35077 | BRCA1-(1113-1316) | addgene partial sequence | sequence record 44999 | T7 5'-TAATACGACTCACTATAGGG-3'
GAATTCCCTCTGAATATTTTGTTTACTTTAAGAAGGAGATATACCATGGGCAGCAGCCATCATCATCATC
ATCACAGCAGCGGCCTGGTGCCGCGCGGCAGCCATATGTATGAAGAAGTAGTTCAGACTGTTAATACAGA
TTTCTCTCCATATCTGATTTCAGATAACTTAGAACAGCCTATGGGAAGTAGTCATGCATCTCAGGTTTGT
TCTGAGACACCTGATGACCTGTTAGATGATGGTGAAATAAAGGAAGATACTAGTTTTGCTGAAAATGACA
TTAAGGAAAGTTCTGCTGTTTTTAGCAAAAGCGTCCAGAAAGGAGAGCTTAGCAGGAGTCCTAGCCCTTT
CACCCATACACATTTGGCTCAGGGTTACCGAAGAGGGGCCAAGAAATTAGAGTCCTCAGAAGAGAACTTA
TCTAGTGAGGATGAAGAGCTTCCCTGCTTCCAACACTTGTTATTTGGTAAAGTAAACAATATACCTTCTC
AGTCTACTAGGCATAGCACCGTTGCTACCGAGTGTCTGTCTAAGAACACAGAGGAGAATTTATTATCATT
GAAGAATAGCTTAAATGACTGCAGTAACCAGGTAATATTGGCAAAGGCATCTCAGGAACATCACCTTAGT
GAGGAAACAAAATGTTCTGCTAGCTTGTTTTCTTCACAGTGCAGTGAATTGGAAGACTTGACTGCAAATA
CAAACACCCAGGATCCTTTCTAACTCGAGGATCCGGCTGCTAACAAAGCCCGAAAGGAAGCTGAGTTGGC
TGCTNGCACCGCTGAGCAATAACTAGCATAACCCCTTGGGGCCTCTAAACGGGTCTTGAGGGGTTTTTTG
CTGAAAGGAGGAACTATATCCGGATATCCCGCAAGAGGCCCGGCAGTACCGGCATAACCAAGCCTATGCC
TACAGCATCCACGGTGACGGTGCCGAGGATGACAAC
