[The description below was written by a language model from this plasmid's Addgene catalogue record.]
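Description:
BRCA1-(1113-1316) is a bacterial expression plasmid built on the Novagen pET15b backbone (about 5.7 kb without insert) for producing a defined fragment of human BRCA1 in E. coli. It is selected with ampicillin, is recorded as high copy, and is propagated in a standard cloning strain (DH5alpha). No feature table accompanies the entry, so the origin of replication and other backbone elements are not itemised beyond what the pET15b designation implies.

The insert is a 609 bp segment of the human BRCA1 coding sequence corresponding to amino acids 1113-1316, cloned between the NdeI and BamHI sites, both of which remain intact. Transcription is driven by the T7 promoter, so expression requires a host supplying T7 RNA polymerase. The depositor notes IPTG-induced expression in a BL21(DE3)-type strain, in which the polymerase gene is under lac control. Cloning at NdeI places the fragment in frame with the backbone-encoded N-terminal His tag, allowing the recombinant protein to be purified by immobilised metal affinity chromatography. The insert can be verified by sequencing from the flanking T7 promoter and T7 terminator primer sites.

The associated publication characterises segments from the central region of BRCA1 as an intrinsically disordered scaffold for protein-protein and protein-DNA interactions. This construct therefore appears to be one of a set of BRCA1 fragment expression plasmids, used to make purified recombinant protein for biophysical, structural and binding studies of that region.
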