Addgene plasmid #35077: BRCA1-(1113-1316)
Depositing lab: Cheryl Arrowsmith. Depositing organization: University Health Network. Publication: Characterization of segments from the central region of BRCA1: an intrinsically disordered scaffold for multiple protein-protein and protein-DNA interactions?. Mark WY, Liao JC, Lu Y, Ayed A, Laister R, Szymczyna B, Chakrabartty A, Arrowsmith CH. J Mol Biol. 2005 Jan 14;345(2):275-87. 10.1016/j.jmb.2004.10.045 PubMed 15571721.
Backbone
  Vector backbone: pET15b
  Backbone manufacturer: Novagen
  Backbone size w/o insert (bp): 5700
Growth in bacteria
  Bacterial resistance: Ampicillin, 100 μg/mL
  Growth temperature: 37°C
  Growth strain: DH5alpha
  Copy number: High Copy
Gene/Insert
  Gene/Insert name: BRCA1
  Species: H. sapiens (human)
  Insert size (bp): 609
  Mutation: Contains aa 1113-1316
  Entrez Gene: BRCA1 (a.k.a. BRCAI, BRCC1, BROVCA1, FANCS, IRIS, PNCA4, PPP1R53, PSCP, RNF53)
  Promoter: T7
  Tag / fusion protein: His (N terminal on backbone)
  Cloning method: Restriction Enzyme; 5′ cloning site NdeI (not destroyed); 3′ cloning site BamHI (not destroyed)
  Sequencing primers: 5′ T7; 3′ T7-term
Terms and licenses: Academic/Nonprofit Terms; Industry Terms: Not Available to Industry
Depositor comments: Protein expression in BL21DE3-Gold. Induce culture at OD600=0.8 with 0.5mM IPTG, 37oC for 3 hours.
How to cite: BRCA1-(1113-1316) was a gift from Cheryl Arrowsmith (Addgene plasmid # 35077 ; http://n2t.net/addgene:35077 ; RRID:Addgene_35077)
